>Addgene plasmid #74353 | pISH-Pknox1 | addgene full sequence | sequence record 146407 | Addgene assembled sequence
GGGCGAATTGGGCCCGACGTCGCATGCTCCCGGCCGCCATGGCGGCCGCGGGAATTCGATTACCCTGCTT
CAAGTCAACAACTGGTTCATCAACGCGAGAAGACGAATTCTCCAGCCAATGTTGGATTCCAGCTGCTCAG
AGACTCCAAAAACGAAGAAAAAACCTGCTCAGAACAGGCCAGTTCAGAGGTTTTGGCCAGATTCTCTTGC
ATCAGGAGTGGCACAAGCAACACCCAGCGAGCTTGCCATGTCAGAAGGTGCCGTTGTGACCATCACCACA
CCTGTAAACATGAATGTGGACAGCCTTCAGTCCCTGTCCTCAGACGGGGCCACCCTGGCCGTACAGCAGG
TCATGATGGCGGGGCAGAGTGAGGACGAGTCGGTGGATAGCACAGAGGATGAGGGCGGCGCCCTGGCGCC
CACACACATCAGCGGGCTGGTGCTGGAGAACAGCGACTCCCTTCAGTAGGAAGCACCAACGGGGTCAGTG
TGGAGCTGGGCGCTGGACTCTTCACTGTTTGCACAGCAAGCATCTTACAGTTGTCTTTGTAACCTGTTTT
ATATGTAGATATAGAAGGTGCACTTTTGTATTTCGCAGCAAGCTTCAAGACGTCTTTGCCGGTGCAGCGA
CTTCCTTCAGATGTGCGTGTATGGGTTTTTAATGCTAGAAACGTGGCCCCTGCCCCTTGAGTCCTTGACG
AGATTAAGGAACAGTGCTGCCATTTTCTAAAATTCTGCAGTTGCAATTGAGTCGTGTGGTTTACAGCAGG
TCTGGGGGCGGCTGCTGGTGCCGCTCACAGGTCTGAAAGATGACCTGCACGCAGGCTGCAGAGCGAGAGG
GCTCTGGCCCCGGTGGGCTGTGGGTGCCCACCACACACTTCAGTTCTCTCAGGCAGCATTTGCCTGTTTC
ATTTGCTATATAGAAAAAGAAACTCCTATTTTTACCTTGCTGGGATTATTGGATAAAAAGCTATTTTTAT
AAATCAGTTATTAATTGGATTATGACTATATTGAGGATAAATTTCTAGAGAAGCAACAGCACATGCTAAT
CACTAGTGAATTCGCGGCCGCCTGCAGGTCGACCATATGGGAGAGCTCCCAACGCGTTGGATGCATAGCT
TGAGTATTCTATAGTGTCACCTAAATAGCTTGGCGTAATCATGGTCATAGCTGTTTCCTGTGTGAAATTG
TTATCCGCTCACAATTCCACACAACATACGAGCCGGAAGCATAAAGTGTAAAGCCTGGGGTGCCTAATGA
GTGAGCTAACTCACATTAATTGCGTTGCGCTCACTGCCCGCTTTCCAGTCGGGAAACCTGTCGTGCCAGC
TGCATTAATGAATCGGCCAACGCGCGGGGAGAGGCGGTTTGCGTATTGGGCGCTCTTCCGCTTCCTCGCT
CACTGACTCGCTGCGCTCGGTCGTTCGGCTGCGGCGAGCGGTATCAGCTCACTCAAAGGCGGTAATACGG
TTATCCACAGAATCAGGGGATAACGCAGGAAAGAACATGTGAGCAAAAGGCCAGCAAAAGGCCAGGAACC
GTAAAAAGGCCGCGTTGCTGGCGTTTTTCCATAGGCTCCGCCCCCCTGACGAGCATCACAAAAATCGACG
CTCAAGTCAGAGGTGGCGAAACCCGACAGGACTATAAAGATACCAGGCGTTTCCCCCTGGAAGCTCCCTC
GTGCGCTCTCCTGTTCCGACCCTGCCGCTTACCGGATACCTGTCCGCCTTTCTCCCTTCGGGAAGCGTGG
CGCTTTCTCATAGCTCACGCTGTAGGTATCTCAGTTCGGTGTAGGTCGTTCGCTCCAAGCTGGGCTGTGT
GCACGAACCCCCCGTTCAGCCCGACCGCTGCGCCTTATCCGGTAACTATCGTCTTGAGTCCAACCCGGTA
AGACACGACTTATCGCCACTGGCAGCAGCCACTGGTAACAGGATTAGCAGAGCGAGGTATGTAGGCGGTG
CTACAGAGTTCTTGAAGTGGTGGCCTAACTACGGCTACACTAGAAGAACAGTATTTGGTATCTGCGCTCT
GCTGAAGCCAGTTACCTTCGGAAAAAGAGTTGGTAGCTCTTGATCCGGCAAACAAACCACCGCTGGTAGC
GGTGGTTTTTTTGTTTGCAAGCAGCAGATTACGCGCAGAAAAAAAGGATCTCAAGAAGATCCTTTGATCT
TTTCTACGGGGTCTGACGCTCAGTGGAACGAAAACTCACGTTAAGGGATTTTGGTCATGAGATTATCAAA
AAGGATCTTCACCTAGATCCTTTTAAATTAAAAATGAAGTTTTAAATCAATCTAAAGTATATATGAGTAA
ACTTGGTCTGACAGTTACCAATGCTTAATCAGTGAGGCACCTATCTCAGCGATCTGTCTATTTCGTTCAT
CCATAGTTGCCTGACTCCCCGTCGTGTAGATAACTACGATACGGGAGGGCTTACCATCTGGCCCCAGTGC
TGCAATGATACCGCGAGACCCACGCTCACCGGCTCCAGATTTATCAGCAATAAACCAGCCAGCCGGAAGG
GCCGAGCGCAGAAGTGGTCCTGCAACTTTATCCGCCTCCATCCAGTCTATTAATTGTTGCCGGGAAGCTA
GAGTAAGTAGTTCGCCAGTTAATAGTTTGCGCAACGTTGTTGCCATTGCTACAGGCATCGTGGTGTCACG
CTCGTCGTTTGGTATGGCTTCATTCAGCTCCGGTTCCCAACGATCAAGGCGAGTTACATGATCCCCCATG
TTGTGCAAAAAAGCGGTTAGCTCCTTCGGTCCTCCGATCGTTGTCAGAAGTAAGTTGGCCGCAGTGTTAT
CACTCATGGTTATGGCAGCACTGCATAATTCTCTTACTGTCATGCCATCCGTAAGATGCTTTTCTGTGAC
TGGTGAGTACTCAACCAAGTCATTCTGAGAATAGTGTATGCGGCGACCGAGTTGCTCTTGCCCGGCGTCA
ATACGGGATAATACCGCGCCACATAGCAGAACTTTAAAAGTGCTCATCATTGGAAAACGTTCTTCGGGGC
GAAAACTCTCAAGGATCTTACCGCTGTTGAGATCCAGTTCGATGTAACCCACTCGTGCACCCAACTGATC
TTCAGCATCTTTTACTTTCACCAGCGTTTCTGGGTGAGCAAAAACAGGAAGGCAAAATGCCGCAAAAAAG
GGAATAAGGGCGACACGGAAATGTTGAATACTCATACTCTTCCTTTTTCAATATTATTGAAGCATTTATC
AGGGTTATTGTCTCATGAGCGGATACATATTTGAATGTATTTAGAAAAATAAACAAATAGGGGTTCCGCG
CACATTTCCCCGAAAAGTGCCACCTGATGCGGTGTGAAATACCGCACAGATGCGTAAGGAGAAAATACCG
CATCAGGAAATTGTAAGCGTTAATATTTTGTTAAAATTCGCGTTAAATTTTTGTTAAATCAGCTCATTTT
TTAACCAATAGGCCGAAATCGGCAAAATCCCTTATAAATCAAAAGAATAGACCGAGATAGGGT
[37 nt withheld, positions 3494-3530]
AAAGAACGTGGACTCCAACGTCAAAGG
[49 nt withheld, positions 3558-3606]
T
[91 nt withheld, positions 3608-3698]
G
[124 nt withheld, positions 3700-3823]
CCATTCGCCATTCAGGCTGCGCAACTGTTGGGAAGGGCGATCGGTGCGGGCCTCTTCGCTATTACGCCAG
CTGGCGAAAGGGGGATGTGCTGCAAGGCGATTAAGTTGGGTAACGCCAGGGTTTTCCCAGTCACGACGTT
GTAAAACGACGGCCAGTGAATTGTAATACGACTCACTATA
Features (pLannotate 1.2.2; 14 found; start..end, strand, type, name):
     59..466     +  CDS            Pknox1 (fragment): PKNX1_MOUSE - Also known as Prep1 From Mus musculus (Mouse).
   1054..1116    -  CDS            VESPI_VESMG (fragment): Experimental evidence at protein level: Swiss-Prot protein existence level 1. Shows contractile activity on isolated ileum smooth muscle. From Vespa magnifica (Hornet).
   1128..1146    -  promoter       SP6 promoter: promoter for bacteriophage SP6 RNA polymerase
   1188..1204    -  protein_bind   lac operator: The lac repressor binds to the lac operator to inhibit transcription in E. coli. This inhibition can be relieved by adding lactose or isopropyl-β-D-thiogalactopyranoside (IPTG). lac repressor encoded by lacI
   1212..1242    -  promoter       lac promoter: promoter for the E. coli lac operon
   1257..1278    -  protein_bind   CAP binding site: CAP binding activates transcription in the presence of cAMP. E. coli catabolite activator protein
   1291..1383    -  CDS            lacI (fragment): lac repressor; lacI; The lac repressor binds to the lac operator to inhibit transcription in E. coli. This inhibition can be relieved by adding lactose or isopropyl-β-D-thiogalactopyranoside (IPTG).
   1566..2154    -  rep_origin     ori: high-copy-number ColE1/pMB1/pBR322/pUC origin of replication
   2325..3185    -  CDS            AmpR: β-lactamase; bla; confers resistance to ampicillin, carbenicillin, and related antibiotics
   3186..3290    -  promoter       AmpR promoter: bla
   3317..3367    +  misc_feature   bom (fragment): basis of mobility region from pBR322
   3395..3823    -  rep_origin     f1 ori (sequence partly withheld): f1 bacteriophage origin of replication; arrow indicates direction of (+) strand synthesis
   3827..3984    -  CDS            lacZα (fragment): LacZα fragment of β-galactosidase; lacZ fragment
   3987..2       +  promoter       T7 promoter (across the origin): promoter for bacteriophage T7 RNA polymerase
