[The description below was written by a language model from this plasmid's Addgene catalogue record and pLannotate feature annotations shown in this document.]
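Description:
pISH-Pknox1 is a riboprobe template plasmid built on the pGEM-T Easy cloning vector, carrying a 986 bp fragment of the mouse Pknox1 (Pbx/knotted 1 homeobox, also called Prep1) transcript. It is intended solely for in vitro synthesis of labelled RNA probes for in situ hybridization and is explicitly not an expression construct. The plasmid is about 4 kb and is propagated in E. coli at high copy from a ColE1/pUC-type origin, with selection by ampicillin through the β-lactamase gene and its own promoter. An f1 phage origin is also present from the backbone, which permits single-stranded DNA production.

The insert sits in the multiple cloning site, which interrupts the lacZα fragment and its lac promoter/operator, the remnants of the backbone's blue/white screening system. It is flanked by opposing bacteriophage T7 and SP6 RNA polymerase promoters, so either strand can be transcribed in vitro. In the annotated sequence, the portion recognised as Pknox1 coding sequence lies in the same orientation as the T7 promoter and covers only part of the insert. The remainder is presumably non-coding transcript sequence, although the record does not say so. Consistent with this orientation, the depositor notes that the antisense probe is made by linearising with NcoI and transcribing with SP6 polymerase; T7 transcription would correspondingly give the sense strand. A short annotated match to a hornet peptide next to the SP6 promoter, along with small lacI and bom fragments, is most likely spurious or vestigial backbone sequence. The plasmid comes from a study of homeobox gene expression in the mouse olfactory epithelium.
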