Addgene plasmid #74353: pISH-Pknox1
Purpose: Use to synthesize riboprobes for in situ hybridization (ISH) probe for Pknox1. Not for gene expression.
Depositing lab: Peter Mombaerts. Depositing organization: Max Planck Research Unit for Neurogenetics. Publication: Expression of homeobox genes in the mouse olfactory epithelium. Parrilla M, Chang I, Degl'Innocenti A, Omura M. J Comp Neurol. 2016 Oct 1;524(14):2713-39. doi: 10.1002/cne.24051. Epub 2016 Jun 19. PubMed 27243442.
Backbone
  Vector backbone: pGEM-T easy
  Backbone manufacturer: Promega
  Backbone size w/o insert (bp): 3015
Growth in bacteria
  Bacterial resistance: Ampicillin, 100 μg/mL
  Growth temperature: 37°C
  Growth strain: DH5alpha
  Copy number: High Copy
Gene/Insert
  Gene/Insert name: Pbx/knotted 1 homeobox (alt name: Pknox1)
  Species: M. musculus (mouse)
  Insert size (bp): 986
  GenBank ID: NM_016670.3
  Entrez Gene: Pknox1 (a.k.a. D17Wsu76e, PREP1)
  Cloning method: Unknown
  Sequencing primers: 5′ T7; 3′ SP6
Terms and licenses: Academic/Nonprofit Terms; Industry Terms: Not Available to Industry
Depositor comments: NcoI digestion and SP6 RNA polymerase for antisense probe
How to cite: pISH-Pknox1 was a gift from Peter Mombaerts (Addgene plasmid # 74353 ; http://n2t.net/addgene:74353 ; RRID:Addgene_74353)
