>Addgene plasmid #74353 | pISH-Pknox1 | addgene partial sequence | sequence record 141950 | SP6 5'-ATTTAGGTGACACTATAG-3'
GGGAGCTCTCCCATATGGTCGACCTGCAGGCGGCCGCGAATTCACTAGTGATTAGCATGTGCTGTTGCTT
CTCTAGAAATTTATCCTCAATATAGTCATAATCCAATTAATAACTGATTTATAAAAATAGCTTTTTATCC
AATAATCCCAGCAAGGTAAAAATAGGAGTTTCTTTTTCTATATAGCAAATGAAACAGGCAAATGCTGCCT
GAGAGAACTGAAGTGTGTGGTGGGCACCCACAGCCCACCGGGGCCAGAGCCCTCTCGCTCTGCAGCCTGC
GTGCAGGTCATCTTTCAGACCTGTGAGCGGCACCAGCAGCCGCCCCCAGACCTGCTGTAAACCACACGAC
TCAATTGCAACTGCAGAATTTTAGAAAATGGCAGCACTGTTCCTTAATCTCGTCAAGGACTCAAGGGGCA
GGGGCCACGTTTCTAGCATTAAAAACCCATACACGCACATCTGAAGGAAGTCGCTGCACCGGCAAAGACG
TCTTGAAGCTTGCTGCGAAATACAAAAGTGCACCTTCTATATCTACATATAAAACAGGTTACAAAGACAA
CTGTAAGATGCTTGCTGTGCAAACAGTGAAGAGTCCAGCGCCCAGCTCCACACTGACCCCGTTGGTGCTT
CCTACTGAAGGGAGTCGCTGTTCTCCAGCACCAGCCCGCTGATGTGTGTGGGCGCCAGGGCGCCGCCCTC
ATCCTCTGTGCTATCCACCGACTCGTCCTCACTCTGCCCCGCCATCATGACCTGCTGTACGGCCAGGGTG
GCCCCGTCTGAGGACAGGGACTGAAGGCTGTCCACATTCATGTTTACAGGTGTGGTGATGGTCACAACGG
CACCTTCTGACATGGCAAGCTCGCTGGGTGTTGCTTGTGCCACTCCTGATGCAAGAGAATCTGGCC
