>Addgene plasmid #74353 | pISH-Pknox1 | addgene partial sequence | sequence record 141951 | T7 5'-TAATACGACTCACTATAGGG-3'
GGCGGCCGCGGGAATTCGATTACCCTGCTTCAAGTCAACAACTGGTTCATCAACGCGAGAAGACGAATTC
TCCAGCCAATGTTGGATTCCAGCTGCTCAGAGACTCCAAAAACGAAGAAAAAACCTGCTCAGAACAGGCC
AGTTCAGAGGTTTTGGCCAGATTCTCTTGCATCAGGAGTGGCACAAGCAACACCCAGCGAGCTTGCCATG
TCAGAAGGTGCCGTTGTGACCATCACCACACCTGTAAACATGAATGTGGACAGCCTTCAGTCCCTGTCCT
CAGACGGGGCCACCCTGGCCGTACAGCAGGTCATGATGGCGGGGCAGAGTGAGGACGAGTCGGTGGATAG
CACAGAGGATGAGGGCGGCGCCCTGGCGCCCACACACATCAGCGGGCTGGTGCTGGAGAACAGCGACTCC
CTTCAGTAGGAAGCACCAACGGGGTCAGTGTGGAGCTGGGCGCTGGACTCTTCACTGTTTGCACAGCAAG
CATCTTACAGTTGTCTTTGTAACCTGTTTTATATGTAGATATAGAAGGTGCACTTTTGTATTTCGCAGCA
AGCTTCAAGACGTCTTTGCCGGTGCAGCGACTTCCTTCAGATGTGCGTGTATGGGTTTTTAATGCTAGAA
ACGTGGCCCCTGCCCCTTGAGTCCTTGACGAGATTAAGGAACAGTGCTGCCATTTTCTAAAATTCTGCAG
TTGCAATTGAGTCGTGTGGTTTACAGCAGGTCTGGGGGCGGCTGCTGGTGCCGCTCACAGGTCTGAAAGA
TGACCTGCACGCAGGCTGCAGAGCGAGAGGGCTCTGGCCCCGGTGGGCTGTGGGTGCCCACCACACACTT
CAGTTCTCTCAGGCAGCATTTGCCTGTTTCATTTGCTATATAGAAAAAGAACTCT
