>Addgene plasmid #74353 | pISH-Pknox1 | depositor partial sequence | sequence record 141952 | insert
ACCCTGCTTCAAGTCAACAACTGGTTCATCAACGCGAGAAGACGAATTCTCCAGCCAATGTTGGATTCCA
GCTGCTCAGAGACTCCAAAAACGAAGAAAAAACCTGCTCAGAACAGGCCAGTTCAGAGGTTTTGGCCAGA
TTCTCTTGCATCAGGAGTGGCACAAGCAACACCCAGCGAGCTTGCCATGTCAGAAGGTGCCGTTGTGACC
ATCACCACACCTGTAAACATGAATGTGGACAGCCTTCAGTCCCTGTCCTCAGACGGGGCCACCCTGGCCG
TACAGCAGGTCATGATGGCGGGGCAGAGTGAGGACGAGTCGGTGGATAGCACAGAGGATGAGGGCGGCGC
CCTGGCGCCCACACACATCAGCGGGCTGGTGCTGGAGAACAGCGACTCCCTTCAGTAGGAAGCACCAACG
GGGTCAGTGTGGAGCTGGGCGCTGGACTCTTCACTGTTTGCACAGCAAGCATCTTACAGTTGTCTTTGTA
ACCTGTTTTATATGTAGATATAGAAGGTGCACTTTTGTATTTCGCAGCAAGCTTCAAGACGTCTTTGCCG
GTGCAGCGACTTCCTTCAGATGTGCGTGTATGGGTTTTTAATGCTAGAAACGTGGCCCCTGCCCCTTGAG
TCCTTGACGAGATTAAGGAACAGTGCTGCCATTTTCTAAAATTCTGCAGTTGCAATTGAGTCGTGTGGTT
TACAGCAGGTCTGGGGGCGGCTGCTGGTGCCGCTCACAGGTCTGAAAGATGACCTGCACGCAGGCTGCAG
AGCGAGAGGGCTCTGGCCCCGGTGGGCTGTGGGTGCCCACCACACACTTCAGTTCTCTCAGGCAGCATTT
GCCTGTTTCATTTGCTATATAGAAAAAGAAACTCCTATTTTTACCTTGCTGGGATTATTGGATAAAAAGC
TATTTTTATAAATCAGTTATTAATTGGATTATGACTATATTGAGGATAAATTTCTAGAGAAGCAACAGCA
CATGCT
